>Addgene plasmid #114232 | pMXLK_cFd | addgene full sequence | sequence record 225022 | Addgene NGS Result
CACTCTGTGACTTGGTCTCAACAGGGAGTGAGACCGGCCTAGCAGGTGTGAGTTTGCAGCTGGCACGACA
GGTTTCCCGACTGGAAAGCGGGCAGTGAGCGCAACGCAATTAATGTGAGTTAGCTCACTCATTAGGCACC
CCAGGCTTTACACTTTATGCTTCCGGCTCGTATGTTGTGTGGAATTGTGAGCGGATAACAATTTCACACA
GGAAACAGCTATGACCATGATTACGCCAAGCTTGCATGCCTGCAGGTCGACTCTAGAGGATCCCCGGGTA
CCGAGCTCGAATTCACTGGCCGTCGTTTTACAACGTCGTGACTGGGAAAACCCTGGCGTTACCCAACTTA
ATCGCCTTGCAGCACATCCCCCTTTCGCCAGCTGGCGTAATAGCGAAGAGGCCCGCACCGATCGCCCTTC
CCAACAGTTGCGCAGCCTGAATGGCGAATGGCGCCTGATGCGGTATTTTCTCCTTACGCATCTGTGCGGT
ATTTCACACCGCATATGGTGCACTCTCAGTACAATCTGCTCTGATGCCGCATAGTTAAGCCAGCCCCGAC
ACCCGCCAACACCCGCTGACGCGCCCTGACGGGCTTGTCTGCTCCCGGCATCCGCTTACAGACAAGCTGT
GACAAGTACCACCTGGAACGCCAAAGGTCTCACGCTACGATGAGACCAAGTCACGAAGTGTGCGGCCGCC
TTCGTGCGCGGAACCCCTATTTGTTTATTTTTCTAAATACATTCAAATATGTATCCGCTCATGAGACAAT
AACCCTGATAAATGCTTCAATAATATTGAAAAAGGAAGAGTATGGCTAAAATGAGAATATCACCGGAATT
GAAAAAACTGATCGAAAAATACCGCTGCGTAAAAGATACGGAAGGAATGTCTCCTGCTAAGGTATATAAG
CTGGTGGGAGAAAATGAAAACCTATATTTAAAAATGACGGACAGCCGGTATAAAGGGACCACCTATGATG
TGGAACGGGAAAAGGACATGATGCTATGGCTGGAAGGAAAGCTGCCTGTTCCAAAGGTCCTGCACTTTGA
ACGGCATGATGGCTGGAGCAATCTGCTCATGAGTGAGGCCGATGGCGTCCTTTGCTCGGAAGAGTATGAA
GATGAACAAAGCCCTGAAAAGATTATCGAGCTGTATGCGGAGTGCATCAGGCTCTTTCACTCCATCGACA
TATCGGATTGTCCCTATACGAATAGCTTAGACAGCCGCTTAGCCGAATTGGATTACTTACTGAATAACGA
TCTGGCCGATGTGGATTGCGAAAACTGGGAAGAGGACACTCCATTTAAAGATCCGCGCGAGCTGTATGAT
TTTTTAAAGACGGAAAAGCCCGAAGAGGAACTTGTCTTTTCCCACGGCGACCTGGGAGACAGCAACATCT
TTGTGAAAGATGGCAAAGTAAGTGGCTTTATTGATCTTGGGAGAAGCGGCAGGGCGGACAAGTGGTATGA
CATTGCCTTCTGCGTCCGGTCGCTCAGGGAGGATATCGGGGAAGAACAGTATGTCGAGCTATTTTTTGAC
TTACTGGGGATCAAGCCTGATTGGGAGAAAATAAAATATTATATTTTACTGGATGAATTGTTTTAGGAGC
CTGTTTAATAAGATGATCTTCTTGAGATCGTTTTGGTCTGCGCGTAATCTCTTGCTCTGAAAACGAAAAA
ACCGCCTTGCAGGGCGGTTTTTCGAAGGTTCTCTGAGCTACCAACTCTTTGAACCGAGGTAACTGGCTTG
GAGGAGCGCAGTCACCAAAACTTGTCCTTTCAGTTTAGCCTTAACCGGCGCATGACTTCAAGACTAACTC
CTCTAAATCAATTACCAGTGGCTGCTGCCAGTGGTGCTTTTGCATGTCTTTCCGGGTTGGACTCAAGACG
ATAGTTACCGGATAAGGCGCAGCGGTCGGACTGAACGGGGGGTTCGTGCATACAGTCCAGCTTGGAGCGA
ACTGCCTACCCGGAACTGAGTGTCAGGCGTGGAATGAGACAAACGCGGCCATAACAGCGGAATGACACCG
GTAAACCGAAAGGCAGGAACAGGAGAGCGCACGAGGGAGCCGCCAGGGGGAAACGCCTGGTATCTTTATA
GTCCTGTCGGGTTTCGCCACCACTGATTTGAGCGTCAGATTTCGTGATGCTTGTCAGGGGGGCGGAGCCT
ATGGAAAAACGGCTTTGCCGCGGCCCTCTCACTTCCCTGTTAAGTATCTTCCTGGCATCTTCCAGGAAAT
CTCCGCCCCGTTCGTAAGCCATTTCCGCTCGCCGCAGTCGAACGACCGAGCGTAGCGAGTCAGTGAGCGA
GGAAGCGGAATATATCCTGTATCACATATTCTGCTGACGCACCGGTGCAGCCTTTTTTCTCCTGCCACAT
GAAGCACTTCACTGACACCCTCATCAGTGCCAACATAGTAAGCCAGTATACACTCCGCTAGCGCGCAAGC
GGCCGCA
Features (pLannotate 1.2.2; 12 found; start..end, strand, type, name):
     55..98      +  CDS            lacI (fragment): lac repressor; lacI; The lac repressor binds to the lac operator to inhibit transcription in E. coli. This inhibition can be relieved by adding lactose or isopropyl-β-D-thiogalactopyranoside (IPTG).
    111..132     +  protein_bind   CAP binding site: CAP binding activates transcription in the presence of cAMP. E. coli catabolite activator protein
    147..177     +  promoter       lac promoter: promoter for the E. coli lac operon
    185..201     +  protein_bind   lac operator: The lac repressor binds to the lac operator to inhibit transcription in E. coli. This inhibition can be relieved by adding lactose or isopropyl-β-D-thiogalactopyranoside (IPTG). lac repressor encoded by lacI
    238..294     -  misc_feature   MCS: pUC18/19 multiple cloning site
    291..448     +  CDS            lacZα (fragment): LacZα fragment of β-galactosidase; lacZ fragment
    454..553     -  misc_feature   bom (fragment): basis of mobility region from pBR322
    707..811     +  promoter       AmpR promoter: bla
    812..1606    +  CDS            KanR: aminoglycoside phosphotransferase; aphA-3; confers resistance to kanamycin
   1632..2177    +  rep_origin     p15A ori: Plasmids containing the medium-copy-number p15A origin of replication can be propagated in E. coli cells that contain a second plasmid with the ColE1 origin.
   2265..2320    +  rep_origin     RSF ori (fragment): Plasmids containing the RSF 1030 origin of replication can be propagated in E. coli cells that contain additional plasmids with compatible origins.
   2419..2440    -  misc_feature   bom (fragment): basis of mobility region from pBR322
