[The description below was written by a language model from this plasmid's Addgene catalogue record and pLannotate feature annotations shown in this document.]
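Description:
pMXLK_cFd is a small (about 2.5 kb) synthetic-biology cloning vector built on the pMXLK backbone and intended as a destination (assembly) vector for MetClo, a methylase-assisted hierarchical DNA assembly method that uses a single type IIS restriction enzyme, here BsaI. It is propagated in E. coli from a p15A origin of replication, catalogued as low copy, and is selected with kanamycin through an aminoglycoside phosphotransferase gene (aphA-3 type) that the annotation places downstream of the bla (AmpR) promoter. The p15A origin is compatible with ColE1-type plasmids. Short fragments annotated as RSF origin and pBR322 bom sequences are also detected, and these appear to be backbone remnants rather than functional modules.

The recorded insert is a LacZα cassette. The feature table shows a CAP binding site, lac promoter and lac operator driving a lacZα fragment that carries the pUC18/19 multiple cloning site, preceded by a short residual piece of lacI. In type IIS assembly vectors of this kind, such a cassette normally serves as a replaceable screening marker: successful assembly displaces LacZα, so recombinant colonies can be told apart from parental vector by blue/white screening in an α-complementing host. The "c-d" designation refers to the adaptor sequence type flanking the cassette, which defines the overhangs given to the assembled fragment and so its position in the next round of assembly. The BsaI sites, the adaptor sequences and any methylase recognition sequences are not annotated in the feature table, and the exact cloning sites are not recorded.
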