Addgene plasmid #114232: pMXLK_cFd
Purpose: POC12370, MetClo assembly vector with p15A replication origin and kanamycin resistance for BsaI-based MetClo, adaptor sequence type c-d
Depositing lab: Christopher A. O'Callaghan. Depositing organization: University of Oxford. Publication: MetClo: methylase-assisted hierarchical DNA assembly using a single type IIS restriction enzyme. Lin D, O'Callaghan CA. Nucleic Acids Res. 2018 Jul 9. pii: 5050631. doi: 10.1093/nar/gky596. PubMed 29986052.
Backbone
  Vector backbone: pMXLK
  Vector type: Synthetic Biology
Growth in bacteria
  Bacterial resistance: Kanamycin, 50 μg/mL
  Growth temperature: 37°C
  Growth strain: DH5alpha
  Copy number: Low Copy
Gene/Insert
  Gene/Insert name: LacZalpha
  Species: Synthetic
  Cloning method: Restriction Enzyme; 5′ cloning site unknown (unknown if destroyed)
Terms and licenses: Academic/Nonprofit Terms; Industry Terms: Not Available to Industry
How to cite: pMXLK_cFd was a gift from Christopher A. O'Callaghan (Addgene plasmid # 114232 ; http://n2t.net/addgene:114232 ; RRID:Addgene_114232)
